>Addgene plasmid #127462 | pBORF-AD | addgene full sequence | sequence record 353453 | Addgene NGS Result
CCAGGCTTTACACTTTATGCTTCCGGCTCGTATGTTGTGTGGAATTGTGAGCGGATAACAATTTCACACA
GGAAACAGCTATGACCATGATTACGCCAAGCGCGCAATTAACCCTCACTAAAGGGAACGCGATCGCGAGC
TCCACCGCGGTGGCGGCCGCTCTAGAACTAGTGGATCCCCCGGGCTGCAGGAATTCGATATCAAGCTTAT
CGATACCGTCGACCTCGAGTAGTATTCAACATTTCCGTGTCGCCCTTATTCCCTTTTTTGCGGCATTTTG
CCTTCCTGTTTTTGCTGCTACAGGATCTCCAATCGTTTGGTGTCGCACTCACAGGAGAGTTGCACCCAGA
AACGCTGGTGAAAGTAAAAGATGCTGAAGATCAGTTGGGTGCACGAGTGGGTTACATCGAACTGGATCTC
AACAGCGGTAAGATCCTTGAGAGTTTTCGCCCCGAAGAACGTTTTCCAATGATGAGCACTTTTAAAGTTC
TGCTATGTGGCGCGGTATTATCCCGTATTGACGCCGGGCAAGAGCAACTCGGTCGCCGCATACACTATTC
TCAGAATGACTTGGTTGAGTACTCACCAGTCACAGAAAAGCATCTTACGGATGGCATGACAGTAAGAGAA
TTATGCAGTGCTGCCATAACCATGAGTGATAACACTGCGGCCAACTTACTTCTGACAACGATCGGAGGAC
CGAAGGAGCTAACCGCTTTTTTGCACAACATGGGGGATCATGTAACTCGCCTTGATCGTTGGGAACCGGA
GCTGAATGAAGCCATACCAAACGACGAGCGTGACACCACGATGCCTGTAGCAATGGCAACAACGTTGCGC
AAACTATTAACTGGCGAACTACTTACTCTAGCTTCCCGGCAACAATTAATAGACTGGATGGAGGCGGATA
AAGTTGCAGGACCACTTCTGCGCTCGGCCCTTCCGGCTGGCTGGTTTATTGCTGATAAATCTGGAGCCGG
TGAGCGTGGGTCTCGCGGTATCATTGCAGCACTGGGGCCAGATGGTAAGCCCTCCCGTATCGTAGTTATC
TACACGACGGGGAGTCAGGCAACTATGGATGAACGAAATAGACAGATCGCTGAGATAGGTGCCTCACTGA
TTAAGCATTGGTAAAAGCTTGGTACCCAATTCGCCCTATAGTGAGTCGTATTACGCGCGCTCACTGGCCG
TCGTTTTACAACGTCGTGACTGGGAAAACCCTGGCGTTACCCAACTTAATCGCCTTGCAGCACATCCCCC
TTTCGCCAGCTGGCGTAATAGCGAAGAGGCCCGCACCGATCGCCCTTCCCAACAGTTGCGCAGCCTGAAT
GGCGAATGGG
[124 nt withheld, positions 1341-1464]
C
[91 nt withheld, positions 1466-1556]
A
[49 nt withheld, positions 1558-1606]
CCTTTGACGTTGGAGTCCACGTTCTTT
[37 nt withheld, positions 1634-1670]
ACCCTATCTCGGTCTATTCTTTTGATTTATAAGGGATTTTGCCGATTTCGGCCTATTGGTTAAAAAATGA
GCTGATTTAACAAAAATTTAACGCGAATTTTAACAAAATATTAACGCTTACAATTTAGGTGGCACTTTTC
GGGGAAATGTGCGCGGAACCCCTATTTGTTTATTTTTCTAAATACATTCAAATATGTATCCGCTCATGAG
ACAATAACCCTGATAAATGCTTCAATAATATTGAAAAAGGAAGAGTATGATTGAACAAGATGGATTGCAC
GCAGGTTCTCCGGCCGCTTGGGTGGAGAGGCTATTCGGCTATGACTGGGCACAACAGACAATCGGCTGCT
CTGATGCCGCCGTGTTCCGGCTGTCAGCGCAGGGGCGCCCGGTTCTTTTTGTCAAGACCGACCTGTCCGG
TGCCCTGAATGAACTGCAAGACGAGGCAGCGCGGCTATCGTGGCTGGCCACGACGGGCGTTCCTTGCGCA
GCTGTGCTCGACGTTGTCACTGAAGCGGGAAGGGACTGGCTGCTATTGGGCGAAGTGCCGGGGCAGGATC
TCCTGTCATCTCACCTTGCTCCTGCCGAGAAAGTATCCATCATGGCTGATGCAATGCGGCGGCTGCATAC
TCTTGATCCGGCTACCTGCCCATTCGACCACCAAGCGAAACATCGCATCGAGCGAGCACGTACTCGGATG
GAAGCCGGTCTTGTCGATCAGGATGATCTGGACGAAGAGCATCAGGGGCTCGCGCCAGCCGAACTGTTCG
CCAGGCTCAAGGCGAGCATGCCCGACGGCGAGGATCTCGTCGTGACCCATGGCGATGCCTGCTTGCCGAA
TATCATGGTGGAAAATGGCCGCTTTTCTGGATTCATCGACTGTGGCCGGCTGGGTGTGGCGGACCGCTAT
CAGGACATAGCGTTGGCTACCCGTGATATTGCTGAAGAGCTTGGCGGCGAATGGGCTGACCGCTTCCTCG
TGCTTTACGGTATCGCCGCTCCCGATTCGCAGCGCATCGCCTTCTATCGCCTTCTTGACGAGTTCTTCTG
ACTGTCAGACCAAGTTTACTCATATATACTTTAGATTGATTTAAAACTTCATTTTTAATTTAAAAGGATC
TAGGTGAAGATCCTTTTTGATAATCTCATGACCAAAATCCCTTAACGTGAGTTTTCGTTCCACTGAGCGT
CAGACCCCGTAGAAAAGATCAAAGGATCTTCTTGAGATCCTTTTTTTCTGCGCGTAATCTGCTGCTTGCA
AACAAAAAAACCACCGCTACCAGCGGTGGTTTGTTTGCCGGATCAAGAGCTACCAACTCTTTTTCCGAAG
GTAACTGGCTTCAGCAGAGCGCAGATACCAAATACTGTTCTTCTAGTGTAGCCGTAGTTAGGCCACCACT
TCAAGAACTCTGTAGCACCGCCTACATACCTCGCTCTGCTAATCCTGTTACCAGTGGCTGCTGCCAGTGG
CGATAAGTCGTGTCTTACCGGGTTGGACTCAAGACGATAGTTACCGGATAAGGCGCAGCGGTCGGGCTGA
ACGGGGGGTTCGTGCACACAGCCCAGCTTGGAGCGAACGACCTACACCGAACTGAGATACCTACAGCGTG
AGCTATGAGAAAGCGCCACGCTTCCCGAAGGGAGAAAGGCGGACAGGTATCCGGTAAGCGGCAGGGTCGG
AACAGGAGAGCGCACGAGGGAGCTTCCAGGGGGAAACGCCTGGTATCTTTATAGTCCTGTCGGGTTTCGC
CACCTCTGACTTGAGCGTCGATTTTTGTGATGCTCGTCAGGGGGGCGGAGCCTATGGAAAAACGCCAGCA
ACGCGGCCTTTTTACGGTTCCTGGCCTTTTGCTGGCCTTTTGCTCACATGTTCTTTCCTGCGTTATCCAC
TGATTCTGTGGATAACCGTATTACCGCCTTTGAGTGAGCTGATACCGCTCGCCGCAGCCGAACGACCGAG
CGCAGCGAGTCAGTGAGCGAGGAAGCGGAAGAGCGCCCAATACGCAAACCGCCTCTCCCCGCGCGTTGGC
CGATTCATTAATGCAGCTGGCACGACAGGTTTCCCGACTGGAAAGCGGGCAGTGAGCGCAACGCAATTAA
TGTGAGTTAGCTCACTCATTAGGCACC
Features (pLannotate 1.2.2; 14 found; start..end, strand, type, name):
      7..37      +  promoter       lac promoter: promoter for the E. coli lac operon
     45..61      +  protein_bind   lac operator: The lac repressor binds to the lac operator to inhibit transcription in E. coli. This inhibition can be relieved by adding lactose or isopropyl-β-D-thiogalactopyranoside (IPTG). lac repressor encoded by lacI
    106..124     +  promoter       T3 promoter: promoter for bacteriophage T3 RNA polymerase
    137..229     +  misc_feature   MCS (fragment): pBluescript multiple cloning site
    231..296     +  CDS            AmpR (fragment): β-lactamase; bla; confers resistance to ampicillin, carbenicillin, and related antibiotics
    344..1133    +  CDS            bla(M) (fragment): β-lactamase lacking the signal sequence; bla(M); allows cytosolic expression of β-lactamase
   1155..1173    -  promoter       T7 promoter: promoter for bacteriophage T7 RNA polymerase
   1181..1336    +  CDS            lacZα (fragment): LacZα fragment of β-galactosidase; lacZ fragment
   1341..1769    +  rep_origin     f1 ori (sequence partly withheld): f1 bacteriophage origin of replication; arrow indicates direction of (+) strand synthesis
   1822..1926    +  promoter       AmpR promoter: bla
   1927..2721    +  CDS            NeoR/KanR: aminoglycoside phosphotransferase from Tn5; aph(3')-II (or nptII); confers resistance to neomycin, kanamycin, and G418 (Geneticin®)
   2892..3480    +  rep_origin     ori: high-copy-number ColE1/pMB1/pBR322/pUC origin of replication
   3663..3755    +  CDS            lacI (fragment): lac repressor; lacI; The lac repressor binds to the lac operator to inhibit transcription in E. coli. This inhibition can be relieved by adding lactose or isopropyl-β-D-thiogalactopyranoside (IPTG).
   3768..3789    +  protein_bind   CAP binding site: CAP binding activates transcription in the presence of cAMP. E. coli catabolite activator protein
