[The description below was written by a language model from this plasmid's Addgene catalogue record and pLannotate feature annotations shown in this document.]
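Description:
pBORF-AD is an empty bacterial backbone of about 3.8 kb derived from pBluescript II SK(+) and designed for open-reading-frame (ORF) filtering of DNA fragments in E. coli. The original ampicillin resistance gene of pBluescript was replaced with a Tn5-type NeoR/KanR aminoglycoside phosphotransferase, which remains under the AmpR (bla) promoter, so the plasmid itself is maintained on kanamycin. It replicates from the high-copy ColE1/pUC-type origin. It also keeps the f1 phage origin, along with remnants of lacZα and lacI from the parental vector.

The functional cassette sits in the former multiple cloning site, downstream of the CAP binding site, lac promoter and lac operator. There, a short β-lactamase fragment corresponding to the leader (signal) sequence is followed by a small gap of unannotated sequence and then by the mature β-lactamase coding region lacking its signal peptide. The record does not spell out the mechanism. The arrangement fits the usual ORF-filtering logic: a fragment cloned between leader and mature enzyme must be in frame and free of stop codons for exported, active β-lactamase to be made. Ampicillin, listed as the selectable marker, would then select for open-reading-frame inserts, while kanamycin selects for the plasmid regardless of insert. T3 and T7 promoters flank the cassette as in the parental pBluescript.

The catalogue describes pBORF-AD as the RNA polymerase-associated ("AD") filtering plasmid that accompanies pAVA. This places it in the all-versus-all sequencing (AVA-Seq) workflow for high-resolution protein–protein interaction mapping, apparently to pre-select in-frame fragments. The record does not detail how fragments are transferred to pAVA.
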