Addgene plasmid #127462: pBORF-AD
Purpose: (Empty Backbone) ORF filtering plasmid (RNAp associated plasmid for pAVA)
Depositing lab: Joel Malek. Depositing organization: Weill Cornell Medical College, Qatar. Publication: High-resolution protein-protein interaction mapping using all-versus-all sequencing (AVA-Seq). Andrews SS, Schaefer-Ramadan S, Al-Thani NM, Ahmed I, Mohamoud YA, Malek JA. J Biol Chem. 2019 Jul 26;294(30):11549-11558. doi: 10.1074/jbc.RA119.008792. Epub 2019 Jun 10. PubMed 31182485.
Backbone
  Vector backbone: pBluescript II SK(+)
  Backbone manufacturer: Stratagene #212205
  Modifications to backbone: Replaced AmpR with KanR then inserted b-lactamase leader sequence and AmpR in MCS
  Vector type: Bacterial Expression
  Selectable markers: Ampicillin
Growth in bacteria
  Bacterial resistance: Kanamycin, 50 μg/mL
  Growth temperature: 37°C
  Growth strain: DH5alpha
  Copy number: Unknown
Terms and licenses: Academic/Nonprofit Terms; Industry Terms: Not Available to Industry
How to cite: pBORF-AD was a gift from Joel Malek (Addgene plasmid # 127462 ; http://n2t.net/addgene:127462 ; RRID:Addgene_127462)
